Addgene plasmid #154408: pDONR223 SARS-CoV2 TEV-NSP9
Purpose: Gateway-compatible Entry vector
Depositing lab: Fritz Roth. Depositing organization: Sinai Health System. Publication: A Comprehensive, Flexible Collection of SARS-CoV-2 Coding Regions. Kim DK, Knapp JJ, Kuang D, Chawla A, Cassonnet P, Lee H, Sheykhkarimli D, Samavarchi-Tehrani P, Abdouni H, Rayhan A, Li R, Pogoutse O, Coyaud E, van der Werf S, Demeret C, Gingras AC, Taipale M, Raught B, Jacob Y, Roth FP. G3 (Bethesda). 2020 Aug 6. pii: g3.120.401554. doi: 10.1534/g3.120.401554. PubMed 32763951.
Backbone
  Vector backbone: pDONR223
  Backbone manufacturer: Rual et al, Genome Res. 14:2128-2135, 2004.
  Backbone size w/o insert (bp): 5005
  Vector type: Gateway-compatible Entry vector, with insert of NSP9 CDS with a TEV sequence at the N-term.
Growth in bacteria
  Bacterial resistance: Spectinomycin, 50 μg/mL
  Growth temperature: 37°C
  Growth strain: DH5alpha
  Copy number: Unknown
Gene/Insert
  Gene/Insert name: NSP9
  Species: SARS-CoV-2 isolate Wuhan-Hu-1
  Insert size (bp): 366
  Mutation: Many synonymous changes due to codon optimization
  Entrez Gene: ORF1ab (a.k.a. GU280_gp01)
  Cloning method: Gateway Cloning
  Sequencing primers: 5′ M13F; 3′ M13R
Resource information
  A portion of this plasmid was derived from a plasmid made by: PCR amplified
Terms and licenses: Academic/Nonprofit Terms; Industry Terms
How to cite: pDONR223 SARS-CoV2 TEV-NSP9 was a gift from Fritz Roth (Addgene plasmid # 154408 ; http://n2t.net/addgene:154408 ; RRID:Addgene_154408)
