[The description below was written by a language model from this plasmid's Addgene catalogue record and pLannotate feature annotations shown in this document.]
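Description:
pDONR223 SARS-CoV2 TEV-NSP9 is a Gateway-compatible entry clone built on the pDONR223 backbone and carrying the NSP9 coding region of SARS-CoV-2 (isolate Wuhan-Hu-1), one of the mature products of the ORF1ab polyprotein. The 366 bp insert was PCR amplified and introduced by Gateway cloning. It is codon optimized, so it differs from the viral sequence by many synonymous changes. A tobacco etch virus (TEV) protease recognition sequence sits at the N-terminus of the ORF, so that after transfer into a destination vector supplying an N-terminal tag or fusion partner, that partner can be cleaved away from NSP9. The sequenced plasmid is 3,156 nt, smaller than the 5,005 bp listed for the empty donor backbone. This is consistent with the donor vector's cassette between the recombination sites being replaced by the short insert.

In the annotated sequence the insert lies between two attL-type recombination sites (called attL3 and attL2 by the annotation software), which are the substrates for the LR Clonase reaction that moves the ORF into expression vectors. The entry clone has no dedicated promoter for expressing the insert. Upstream rrnB T1 and T2 terminators insulate the cassette from read-through transcription, and a T7 promoter lies just outside the downstream att site, pointing back toward the insert. Propagation in E. coli relies on a high-copy ColE1/pUC-type origin. Selection uses the aadA (SmR) gene, which confers spectinomycin resistance and lies downstream of a class 1 integron Pc promoter fragment. Short lacZα, lacI and gentamicin-resistance fragments are backbone remnants. The plasmid belongs to a collection of SARS-CoV-2 coding regions intended as a flexible source for subcloning viral ORFs into diverse expression systems.
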