Features (pLannotate 1.2.2; 12 found; start..end, strand, type, name):
     69..96      -  terminator     rrnB T2 terminator: transcription terminator T2 from the E. coli rrnB gene
    228..271     +  terminator     rrnB T1 terminator: Escherichia coli rrnB; transcription terminator T1 from the E. coli rrnB gene
    318..354     -  CDS            lacZα (fragment): LacZα fragment of β-galactosidase; lacZ fragment
    371..466     +  protein_bind   attL3: mutant version of attL; recombination site for the Gateway® LR reaction LR Clonase™
    469..485     +  CDS            TEV site (fragment): tobacco etch virus (TEV) protease recognition and cleavage site
    836..935     -  protein_bind   attL2: mutant version of attL; recombination site for the Gateway® LR reaction LR Clonase™
    953..971     -  promoter       T7 promoter: promoter for bacteriophage T7 RNA polymerase
   1161..1184    +  promoter       Pc promoter (fragment): intI1 (promoter lies within the coding sequence); class 1 integron promoter
   1360..1416    +  CDS            GmR (fragment): gentamycin acetyltransferase; aacC1; confers resistance to gentamycin
   1423..2214    +  CDS            SmR: aminoglycoside adenylyltransferase (Murphy, 1985); aadA; confers resistance to spectinomycin and streptomycin
   2307..2895    +  rep_origin     ori: high-copy-number ColE1/pMB1/pBR322/pUC origin of replication
   3078..14      +  CDS            lacI (fragment) (across the origin): lac repressor; lacI; The lac repressor binds to the lac operator to inhibit transcription in E. coli. This inhibition can be relieved by adding lactose or isopropyl-β-D-thiogalactopyranoside (IPTG).
>Addgene plasmid #154408 | pDONR223 SARS-CoV2 TEV-NSP9 | addgene full sequence | sequence record 304696 | Addgene NGS Result
AAAGCGGGCAGTGAGCGCAACGCAATTAATACGCGTACCGCTAGCCAGGAAGAGTTTGTAGAAACGCAAA
AAGGCCATCCGTCAGGATGGCCTTCTGCTTAGTTTGATGCCTGGCAGTTTATGGCGGGCGTCCTGCCCGC
CACCCTCCGGGCCGTTGCTTCACAACGTTCAAATCCGCTCCCGGCGGATTTGTCCTACTCAGGAGAGCGT
TCACCGACAAACAACAGATAAAACGAAAGGCCCAGTCTTCCGACTGAGCCTTTCGTTTTATTTGATGCCT
GGCAGTTCCCTACTCTCGCGTTAACGCTAGCATGGATGTTTTCCCAGTCACGACGTTGTAAAACGACGGC
CAGTCTTAAGCTCGGGCCCCAAATAATGATTTTATTTTGACTGATAGTGACCTGTTCGTTGCAACAAATT
GATGAGCAATGCTTTTTTATAATGCCAACTTTGTACAAAAAAGTTGGCGAAAACCTGTACTTCCAAGGCA
TGAACAACGAGCTGAGCCCTGTGGCCCTGAGACAGATGTCTTGTGCTGCTGGTACCACCCAGACCGCTTG
CACCGACGACAACGCCCTGGCTTACTACAACACCACCAAGGGCGGAAGATTCGTGCTGGCCCTGCTGTCT
GACCTGCAGGACCTGAAGTGGGCTCGTTTCCCCAAGAGCGACGGTACCGGCACCATCTACACCGAGCTGG
AACCCCCTTGCAGATTCGTGACCGACACCCCAAAGGGCCCCAAGGTGAAGTACCTGTACTTCATCAAGGG
ACTGAACAACCTGAACAGAGGAATGGTGCTGGGTAGCCTGGCTGCTACCGTGAGGCTGCAGTAATACCCA
ACTTTCTTGTACAAAGTTGGCATTATAAGAAAGCATTGCTTATCAATTTGTTGCAACGAACAGGTCACTA
TCAGTCAAAATAAAATCATTATTTGCCATCCAGCTGATATCCCCTATAGTGAGTCGTATTACATGGTCAT
AGCTGTTTCCTGGCAGCTCTGGCCCGTGTCTCAAAATCTCTGATGTTACATTGCACAAGATAAAAATATA
TCATCATGCCTCCTCTAGACCAGCCAGGACAGAAATGCCTCGACTTCGCTGCTACCCAAGGTTGCCGGGT
GACGCACACCGTGGAAACGGATGAAGGCACGAACCCAGTGGACATAAGCCTGTTCGGTTCGTAAGCTGTA
ATGCAAGTAGCGTATGCGCTCACGCAACTGGTCCAGAACCTTGACCGAACGCAGCGGTGGTAACGGCGCA
GTGGCGGTTTTCATGGCTTGTTATGACTGTTTTTTTGGGGTACAGTCTATGCCTCGGGCATCCAAGCAGC
AAGCGCGTTACGCCGTGGGTCGATGTTTGATGTTATGGAGCAGCAACGATGTTACGCAGCAGGGCAGTCG
CCCTAAAACAAAGTTAAACATTATGAGGGAAGCGGTGATCGCCGAAGTATCGACTCAACTATCAGAGGTA
GTTGGCGTCATCGAGCGCCATCTCGAACCGACGTTGCTGGCCGTACATTTGTACGGCTCCGCAGTGGATG
GCGGCCTGAAGCCACACAGTGATATTGATTTGCTGGTTACGGTGACCGTAAGGCTTGATGAAACAACGCG
GCGAGCTTTGATCAACGACCTTTTGGAAACTTCGGCTTCCCCTGGAGAGAGCGAGATTCTCCGCGCTGTA
GAAGTCACCATTGTTGTGCACGACGACATCATTCCGTGGCGTTATCCAGCTAAGCGCGAACTGCAATTTG
GAGAATGGCAGCGCAATGACATTCTTGCAGGTATCTTCGAGCCAGCCACGATCGACATTGATCTGGCTAT
CTTGCTGACAAAAGCAAGAGAACATAGCGTTGCCTTGGTAGGTCCAGCGGCGGAGGAACTCTTTGATCCG
GTTCCTGAACAGGATCTATTTGAGGCGCTAAATGAAACCTTAACGCTATGGAACTCGCCGCCCGACTGGG
CTGGCGATGAGCGAAATGTAGTGCTTACGTTGTCCCGCATTTGGTACAGCGCAGTAACCGGCAAAATCGC
GCCGAAGGATGTCGCTGCCGACTGGGCAATGGAGCGCCTGCCGGCCCAGTATCAGCCCGTCATACTTGAA
GCTAGACAGGCTTATCTTGGACAAGAAGAAGATCGCTTGGCCTCGCGCGCAGATCAGTTGGAAGAATTTG
TCCACTACGTGAAAGGCGAGATCACCAAGGTAGTCGGCAAATAACCCTCGAGCCACCCATGACCAAAATC
CCTTAACGTGAGTTACGCGTCGTTCCACTGAGCGTCAGACCCCGTAGAAAAGATCAAAGGATCTTCTTGA
GATCCTTTTTTTCTGCGCGTAATCTGCTGCTTGCAAACAAAAAAACCACCGCTACCAGCGGTGGTTTGTT
TGCCGGATCAAGAGCTACCAACTCTTTTTCCGAAGGTAACTGGCTTCAGCAGAGCGCAGATACCAAATAC
TGTTCTTCTAGTGTAGCCGTAGTTAGGCCACCACTTCAAGAACTCTGTAGCACCGCCTACATACCTCGCT
CTGCTAATCCTGTTACCAGTGGCTGCTGCCAGTGGCGATAAGTCGTGTCTTACCGGGTTGGACTCAAGAC
GATAGTTACCGGATAAGGCGCAGCGGTCGGGCTGAACGGGGGGTTCGTGCACACAGCCCAGCTTGGAGCG
AACGACCTACACCGAACTGAGATACCTACAGCGTGAGCTATGAGAAAGCGCCACGCTTCCCGAAGGGAGA
AAGGCGGACAGGTATCCGGTAAGCGGCAGGGTCGGAACAGGAGAGCGCACGAGGGAGCTTCCAGGGGGAA
ACGCCTGGTATCTTTATAGTCCTGTCGGGTTTCGCCACCTCTGACTTGAGCGTCGATTTTTGTGATGCTC
GTCAGGGGGGCGGAGCCTATGGAAAAACGCCAGCAACGCGGCCTTTTTACGGTTCCTGGCCTTTTGCTGG
CCTTTTGCTCACATGTTCTTTCCTGCGTTATCCCCTGATTCTGTGGATAACCGTATTACCGCCTTTGAGT
GAGCTGATACCGCTCGCCGCAGCCGAACGACCGAGCGCAGCGAGTCAGTGAGCGAGGAAGCGGAAGAGCG
CCCAATACGCAAACCGCCTCTCCCCGCGCGTTGGCCGATTCATTAATGCAGCTGGCACGACAGGTTTCCC
GACTGG
