>Addgene plasmid #154408 | pDONR223 SARS-CoV2 TEV-NSP9 | depositor partial sequence | sequence record 298877 | Inserted CDS with stop codon
GAAAACCTGTACTTCCAAGGCATGAACAACGAGCTGAGCCCTGTGGCCCTGAGACAGATGTCTTGTGCTG
CTGGTACCACCCAGACCGCTTGCACCGACGACAACGCCCTGGCTTACTACAACACCACCAAGGGCGGAAG
ATTCGTGCTGGCCCTGCTGTCTGACCTGCAGGACCTGAAGTGGGCTCGTTTCCCCAAGAGCGACGGTACC
GGCACCATCTACACCGAGCTGGAACCCCCTTGCAGATTCGTGACCGACACCCCAAAGGGCCCCAAGGTGA
AGTACCTGTACTTCATCAAGGGACTGAACAACCTGAACAGAGGAATGGTGCTGGGTAGCCTGGCTGCTAC
CGTGAGGCTGCAGTAA
